Addgene plasmid #127805: 2xmCardinal
Purpose: Homo-dimer mCardinal-mCardinal expression vector
Depositing lab: Salvatore Chiantia. Depositing organization: Universitaet Potsdam. Publication: Optimal fluorescent protein tags for quantifying protein oligomerization in living cells. Dunsing V, Luckner M, Zuhlke B, Petazzi RA, Herrmann A, Chiantia S. Sci Rep. 2018 Jul 13;8(1):10634. doi: 10.1038/s41598-018-28858-0. PubMed 30006597.
Backbone
  Vector backbone: mCardinal-C1
  Vector type: Mammalian Expression
Growth in bacteria
  Bacterial resistance: Kanamycin, 50 μg/mL
  Growth temperature: 37°C
  Growth strain: DH5alpha
  Copy number: High Copy
Gene/Insert
  Gene/Insert name: mCardinal-mCardinal
  Cloning method: Restriction Enzyme; 5′ cloning site Unknown (unknown if destroyed); 3′ cloning site Unknown (unknown if destroyed)
Terms and licenses: Academic/Nonprofit Terms; Industry Terms: Not Available to Industry
How to cite: 2xmCardinal was a gift from Salvatore Chiantia (Addgene plasmid # 127805 ; http://n2t.net/addgene:127805 ; RRID:Addgene_127805)
