[The description below was written by a language model from this plasmid's Addgene catalogue record and pLannotate feature annotations shown in this document.]
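Description:
2xmCardinal is a mammalian expression plasmid built on the mCardinal-C1 backbone, a C1-style fluorescent protein fusion vector. It encodes two copies of the far-red fluorescent protein mCardinal joined head to tail as a single tandem "homo-dimer". Transcription is driven by the human cytomegalovirus immediate early enhancer and promoter. The first mCardinal coding sequence is followed directly by a 51 bp remnant of the multiple cloning site, which appears to act as a short linker, and then by the second mCardinal coding sequence. An SV40 polyadenylation signal terminates the transcript. The record says the insert was introduced by restriction cloning but does not state which sites were used.

The plasmid is about 5.5 kb and is propagated in E. coli from a high-copy ColE1/pUC-type origin under kanamycin selection. An f1 origin is also present. A single NeoR/KanR gene (Tn5 aminoglycoside phosphotransferase) sits behind both a bacterial bla promoter and the SV40 enhancer/early promoter, and it ends with an HSV TK polyadenylation signal. This arrangement gives kanamycin resistance in bacteria and could support G418 selection in mammalian cells. The short annotations for large T antigen, ble and bGH poly(A) are fragments, most likely backbone remnants or annotation matches rather than functional elements. The depositor sequence and the repository's sequencing result are the same length and show the same feature order, differing only in the numbering start point.

According to the stated purpose and the associated study on fluorescent protein tags for quantifying oligomerization in living cells, the construct likely serves as a dimer reference. It provides two covalently linked fluorophores per molecule, against which monomeric mCardinal and tagged proteins of interest can be compared.
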