Features (pLannotate 1.2.2; 15 found; start..end, strand, type, name):
     61..364     +  enhancer       CMV enhancer: human cytomegalovirus immediate early enhancer
    365..568     +  promoter       CMV promoter: human cytomegalovirus (CMV) immediate early promoter
    613..1344    +  CDS            mCardinal: mCardinal is a basic (constitutively fluorescent) far red fluorescent protein published in 2014, derived from Entacmaea quadricolor. It is reported to be a rapidly-maturing monomer with moderate acid sensitivity.
   1345..1395    +  misc_feature   MCS (fragment): multiple cloning site
   1396..2127    +  CDS            mCardinal: mCardinal is a basic (constitutively fluorescent) far red fluorescent protein published in 2014, derived from Entacmaea quadricolor. It is reported to be a rapidly-maturing monomer with moderate acid sensitivity.
   2150..2234    +  CDS            large T antigen (fragment): large T antigen from SV40 (simian virus 40)
   2257..2378    +  polyA_signal   SV40 poly(A) signal: SV40 polyadenylation signal
   2412..2840    -  rep_origin     f1 ori (sequence partly withheld): f1 bacteriophage origin of replication; arrow indicates direction of (+) strand synthesis
   2867..2971    +  promoter       AmpR promoter: bla
   2973..3330    +  promoter       SV40 promoter: SV40 enhancer and early promoter
   3365..4159    +  CDS            NeoR/KanR: aminoglycoside phosphotransferase from Tn5; aph(3')-II (or nptII); confers resistance to neomycin, kanamycin, and G418 (Geneticin®)
   4180..4332    +  CDS            ble (fragment): BLE_KLEPN - Experimental evidence at protein level: Swiss-Prot protein existence level 1. Binding protein with a strong affinity to the bleomycin family of antibiotics. Binds to CL990; an antimitotic-antibiotic compound. From Klebsiella pneumoniae.
   4391..4438    +  polyA_signal   HSV TK poly(A) signal: herpes simplex virus thymidine kinase polyadenylation signal (Cole and Stacy, 1985)
   4529..4545    -  polyA_signal   bGH poly(A) signal (fragment): bovine growth hormone polyadenylation signal
   4767..5355    +  rep_origin     ori: high-copy-number ColE1/pMB1/pBR322/pUC origin of replication
>Addgene plasmid #127805 | 2xmCardinal | depositor full sequence | sequence record 244857 | 2xmCardinal sequence 5469 bps
TAGTTATTAATAGTAATCAATTACGGGGTCATTAGTTCATAGCCCATATATGGAGTTCCGCGTTACATAA
CTTACGGTAAATGGCCCGCCTGGCTGACCGCCCAACGACCCCCGCCCATTGACGTCAATAATGACGTATG
TTCCCATAGTAACGCCAATAGGGACTTTCCATTGACGTCAATGGGTGGAGTATTTACGGTAAACTGCCCA
CTTGGCAGTACATCAAGTGTATCATATGCCAAGTACGCCCCCTATTGACGTCAATGACGGTAAATGGCCC
GCCTGGCATTATGCCCAGTACATGACCTTATGGGACTTTCCTACTTGGCAGTACATCTACGTATTAGTCA
TCGCTATTACCATGGTGATGCGGTTTTGGCAGTACATCAATGGGCGTGGATAGCGGTTTGACTCACGGGG
ATTTCCAAGTCTCCACCCCATTGACGTCAATGGGAGTTTGTTTTGGCACCAAAATCAACGGGACTTTCCA
AAATGTCGTAACAACTCCGCCCCATTGACGCAAATGGGCGGTAGGCGTGTACGGTGGGAGGTCTATATAA
GCAGAGCTGGTTTAGTGAACCGTCAGATCCGCTAGCGCTACCGGTCGCCACCATGGTGAGCAAGGGCGAG
GAGCTGATCAAGGAGAACATGCACATGAAGCTGTACATGGAAGGCACCGTGAACAACCACCACTTCAAGT
GCACCACCGAAGGGGAGGGCAAGCCCTACGAGGGCACCCAGACCCAGAGGATTAAGGTGGTGGAGGGAGG
CCCCCTGCCGTTCGCATTCGACATCCTGGCCACCTGCTTTATGTACGGGAGCAAGACCTTCATCAACCAC
ACCCAGGGCATCCCCGATTTCTTTAAGCAGTCCTTCCCTGAGGGCTTCACATGGGAGAGAGTCACCACAT
ACGAAGACGGGGGCGTGCTTACCGTTACCCAGGACACCAGCCTCCAGGACGGCTGCTTGATCTACAACGT
CAAGCTCAGAGGGGTGAACTTCCCATCCAACGGCCCTGTGATGCAGAAGAAAACACTCGGCTGGGAGGCC
ACCACCGAGACCCTGTACCCCGCTGACGGCGGCCTGGAAGGCAGATGCGACATGGCCCTGAAGCTCGTGG
GCGGGGGCCACCTGCACTGCAACCTGAAGACCACATACAGATCCAAGAAACCCGCTAAGAACCTCAAGAT
GCCCGGCGTCTACTTTGTGGACCGCAGACTGGAAAGAATCAAGGAGGCCGACAATGAGACCTACGTCGAG
CAGCACGAGGTGGCTGTGGCCAGATACTGCGACCTCCCTAGCAAACTGGGGCACAAACTTAATGGCATGG
ACGAGCTGTACAAGTCCGGACTCAGATCTCGAGCTCAAGCTTCGAATTCTGCAGTCGACGGTACCATGGT
GAGCAAGGGCGAGGAGCTGATCAAGGAGAACATGCACATGAAGCTGTACATGGAAGGCACCGTGAACAAC
CACCACTTCAAGTGCACCACCGAAGGGGAGGGCAAGCCCTACGAGGGCACCCAGACCCAGAGGATTAAGG
TGGTGGAGGGAGGCCCCCTGCCGTTCGCATTCGACATCCTGGCCACCTGCTTTATGTACGGGAGCAAGAC
CTTCATCAACCACACCCAGGGCATCCCCGATTTCTTTAAGCAGTCCTTCCCTGAGGGCTTCACATGGGAG
AGAGTCACCACATACGAAGACGGGGGCGTGCTTACCGTTACCCAGGACACCAGCCTCCAGGACGGCTGCT
TGATCTACAACGTCAAGCTCAGAGGGGTGAACTTCCCATCCAACGGCCCTGTGATGCAGAAGAAAACACT
CGGCTGGGAGGCCACCACCGAGACCCTGTACCCCGCTGACGGCGGCCTGGAAGGCAGATGCGACATGGCC
CTGAAGCTCGTGGGCGGGGGCCACCTGCACTGCAACCTGAAGACCACATACAGATCCAAGAAACCCGCTA
AGAACCTCAAGATGCCCGGCGTCTACTTTGTGGACCGCAGACTGGAAAGAATCAAGGAGGCCGACAATGA
GACCTACGTCGAGCAGCACGAGGTGGCTGTGGCCAGATACTGCGACCTCCCTAGCAAACTGGGGCACAAA
CTTAATGGCATGGACGAGCTGTACAAGGGATCCACCGGATCTAGATAACTGATCATAATCAGCCATACCA
CATTTGTAGAGGTTTTACTTGCTTTAAAAAACCTCCCACACCTCCCCCTGAACCTGAAACATAAAATGAA
TGCAATTGTTGTTGTTAACTTGTTTATTGCAGCTTATAATGGTTACAAATAAAGCAATAGCATCACAAAT
TTCACAAATAAAGCATTTTTTTCACTGCATTCTAGTTGTGGTTTGTCCAAACTCATCAATGTATCTTAAC
GCGTAAATTGTAAGCGTTAATATTTTGTTAAAATTCGCGTTAAATTTTTGTTAAATCAGCTCATTTTTTA
ACCAATAGGCCGAAATCGGCAAAATCCCTTATAAATCAAAAGAATAGACCGAGATAGGGT
[37 nt withheld, positions 2511-2547]
AAAGAACGTGGACTCCAACGTCAAAGG
[49 nt withheld, positions 2575-2623]
T
[91 nt withheld, positions 2625-2715]
G
[124 nt withheld, positions 2717-2840]
CAGGTGGCACTTTTCGGGGAAATGTGCGCGGAACCCCTATTTGTTTATTTTTCTAAATACATTCAAATAT
GTATCCGCTCATGAGACAATAACCCTGATAAATGCTTCAATAATATTGAAAAAGGAAGAGTCCTGAGGCG
GAAAGAACCAGCTGTGGAATGTGTGTCAGTTAGGGTGTGGAAAGTCCCCAGGCTCCCCAGCAGGCAGAAG
TATGCAAAGCATGCATCTCAATTAGTCAGCAACCAGGTGTGGAAAGTCCCCAGGCTCCCCAGCAGGCAGA
AGTATGCAAAGCATGCATCTCAATTAGTCAGCAACCATAGTCCCGCCCCTAACTCCGCCCATCCCGCCCC
TAACTCCGCCCAGTTCCGCCCATTCTCCGCCCCATGGCTGACTAATTTTTTTTATTTATGCAGAGGCCGA
GGCCGCCTCGGCCTCTGAGCTATTCCAGAAGTAGTGAGGAGGCTTTTTTGGAGGCCTAGGCTTTTGCAAA
GATCGATCAAGAGACAGGATGAGGATCGTTTCGCATGATTGAACAAGATGGATTGCACGCAGGTTCTCCG
GCCGCTTGGGTGGAGAGGCTATTCGGCTATGACTGGGCACAACAGACAATCGGCTGCTCTGATGCCGCCG
TGTTCCGGCTGTCAGCGCAGGGGCGCCCGGTTCTTTTTGTCAAGACCGACCTGTCCGGTGCCCTGAATGA
ACTGCAAGACGAGGCAGCGCGGCTATCGTGGCTGGCCACGACGGGCGTTCCTTGCGCAGCTGTGCTCGAC
GTTGTCACTGAAGCGGGAAGGGACTGGCTGCTATTGGGCGAAGTGCCGGGGCAGGATCTCCTGTCATCTC
ACCTTGCTCCTGCCGAGAAAGTATCCATCATGGCTGATGCAATGCGGCGGCTGCATACGCTTGATCCGGC
TACCTGCCCATTCGACCACCAAGCGAAACATCGCATCGAGCGAGCACGTACTCGGATGGAAGCCGGTCTT
GTCGATCAGGATGATCTGGACGAAGAGCATCAGGGGCTCGCGCCAGCCGAACTGTTCGCCAGGCTCAAGG
CGAGCATGCCCGACGGCGAGGATCTCGTCGTGACCCATGGCGATGCCTGCTTGCCGAATATCATGGTGGA
AAATGGCCGCTTTTCTGGATTCATCGACTGTGGCCGGCTGGGTGTGGCGGACCGCTATCAGGACATAGCG
TTGGCTACCCGTGATATTGCTGAAGAGCTTGGCGGCGAATGGGCTGACCGCTTCCTCGTGCTTTACGGTA
TCGCCGCTCCCGATTCGCAGCGCATCGCCTTCTATCGCCTTCTTGACGAGTTCTTCTGAGCGGGACTCTG
GGGTTCGAAATGACCGACCAAGCGACGCCCAACCTGCCATCACGAGATTTCGATTCCACCGCCGCCTTCT
ATGAAAGGTTGGGCTTCGGAATCGTTTTCCGGGACGCCGGCTGGATGATCCTCCAGCGCGGGGATCTCAT
GCTGGAGTTCTTCGCCCACCCTAGGGGGAGGCTAACTGAAACACGGAAGGAGACAATACCGGAAGGAACC
CGCGCTATGACGGCAATAAAAAGACAGAATAAAACGCACGGTGTTGGGTCGTTTGTTCATAAACGCGGGG
TTCGGTCCCAGGGCTGGCACTCTGTCGATACCCCACCGAGACCCCATTGGGGCCAATACGCCCGCGTTTC
TTCCTTTTCCCCACCCCACCCCCCAAGTTCGGGTGAAGGCCCAGGGCTCGCAGCCAACGTCGGGGCGGCA
GGCCCTGCCATAGCCTCAGGTTACTCATATATACTTTAGATTGATTTAAAACTTCATTTTTAATTTAAAA
GGATCTAGGTGAAGATCCTTTTTGATAATCTCATGACCAAAATCCCTTAACGTGAGTTTTCGTTCCACTG
AGCGTCAGACCCCGTAGAAAAGATCAAAGGATCTTCTTGAGATCCTTTTTTTCTGCGCGTAATCTGCTGC
TTGCAAACAAAAAAACCACCGCTACCAGCGGTGGTTTGTTTGCCGGATCAAGAGCTACCAACTCTTTTTC
CGAAGGTAACTGGCTTCAGCAGAGCGCAGATACCAAATACTGTCCTTCTAGTGTAGCCGTAGTTAGGCCA
CCACTTCAAGAACTCTGTAGCACCGCCTACATACCTCGCTCTGCTAATCCTGTTACCAGTGGCTGCTGCC
AGTGGCGATAAGTCGTGTCTTACCGGGTTGGACTCAAGACGATAGTTACCGGATAAGGCGCAGCGGTCGG
GCTGAACGGGGGGTTCGTGCACACAGCCCAGCTTGGAGCGAACGACCTACACCGAACTGAGATACCTACA
GCGTGAGCTATGAGAAAGCGCCACGCTTCCCGAAGGGAGAAAGGCGGACAGGTATCCGGTAAGCGGCAGG
GTCGGAACAGGAGAGCGCACGAGGGAGCTTCCAGGGGGAAACGCCTGGTATCTTTATAGTCCTGTCGGGT
TTCGCCACCTCTGACTTGAGCGTCGATTTTTGTGATGCTCGTCAGGGGGGCGGAGCCTATGGAAAAACGC
CAGCAACGCGGCCTTTTTACGGTTCCTGGCCTTTTGCTGGCCTTTTGCTCACATGTTCTTTCCTGCGTTA
TCCCCTGATTCTGTGGATAACCGTATTACCGCCATGCAT
