Features (pLannotate 1.2.2; 16 found; start..end, strand, type, name):
      1..304     +  enhancer       CMV enhancer: human cytomegalovirus immediate early enhancer
    305..508     +  promoter       CMV promoter: human cytomegalovirus (CMV) immediate early promoter
    553..1284    +  CDS            mCardinal: mCardinal is a basic (constitutively fluorescent) far red fluorescent protein published in 2014, derived from Entacmaea quadricolor. It is reported to be a rapidly-maturing monomer with moderate acid sensitivity.
   1285..1335    +  misc_feature   MCS (fragment): multiple cloning site
   1336..2067    +  CDS            mCardinal: mCardinal is a basic (constitutively fluorescent) far red fluorescent protein published in 2014, derived from Entacmaea quadricolor. It is reported to be a rapidly-maturing monomer with moderate acid sensitivity.
   2090..2174    +  CDS            large T antigen (fragment): large T antigen from SV40 (simian virus 40)
   2197..2318    +  polyA_signal   SV40 poly(A) signal: SV40 polyadenylation signal
   2352..2780    -  rep_origin     f1 ori (sequence partly withheld): f1 bacteriophage origin of replication; arrow indicates direction of (+) strand synthesis
   2807..2911    +  promoter       AmpR promoter: bla
   2913..3270    +  promoter       SV40 promoter: SV40 enhancer and early promoter
   3305..4099    +  CDS            NeoR/KanR: aminoglycoside phosphotransferase from Tn5; aph(3')-II (or nptII); confers resistance to neomycin, kanamycin, and G418 (Geneticin®)
   4120..4272    +  CDS            ble (fragment): BLE_KLEPN - Experimental evidence at protein level: Swiss-Prot protein existence level 1. Binding protein with a strong affinity to the bleomycin family of antibiotics. Binds to CL990; an antimitotic-antibiotic compound. From Klebsiella pneumoniae.
   4331..4378    +  polyA_signal   HSV TK poly(A) signal: herpes simplex virus thymidine kinase polyadenylation signal (Cole and Stacy, 1985)
   4469..4485    -  polyA_signal   bGH poly(A) signal (fragment): bovine growth hormone polyadenylation signal
   4707..5295    +  rep_origin     ori: high-copy-number ColE1/pMB1/pBR322/pUC origin of replication
   5410..5469    +  enhancer       CMV enhancer (fragment): human cytomegalovirus immediate early enhancer
>Addgene plasmid #127805 | 2xmCardinal | addgene full sequence | sequence record 247509 | Addgene NGS Result
CGTTACATAACTTACGGTAAATGGCCCGCCTGGCTGACCGCCCAACGACCCCCGCCCATTGACGTCAATA
ATGACGTATGTTCCCATAGTAACGCCAATAGGGACTTTCCATTGACGTCAATGGGTGGAGTATTTACGGT
AAACTGCCCACTTGGCAGTACATCAAGTGTATCATATGCCAAGTACGCCCCCTATTGACGTCAATGACGG
TAAATGGCCCGCCTGGCATTATGCCCAGTACATGACCTTATGGGACTTTCCTACTTGGCAGTACATCTAC
GTATTAGTCATCGCTATTACCATGGTGATGCGGTTTTGGCAGTACATCAATGGGCGTGGATAGCGGTTTG
ACTCACGGGGATTTCCAAGTCTCCACCCCATTGACGTCAATGGGAGTTTGTTTTGGCACCAAAATCAACG
GGACTTTCCAAAATGTCGTAACAACTCCGCCCCATTGACGCAAATGGGCGGTAGGCGTGTACGGTGGGAG
GTCTATATAAGCAGAGCTGGTTTAGTGAACCGTCAGATCCGCTAGCGCTACCGGTCGCCACCATGGTGAG
CAAGGGCGAGGAGCTGATCAAGGAGAACATGCACATGAAGCTGTACATGGAAGGCACCGTGAACAACCAC
CACTTCAAGTGCACCACCGAAGGGGAGGGCAAGCCCTACGAGGGCACCCAGACCCAGAGGATTAAGGTGG
TGGAGGGAGGCCCCCTGCCGTTCGCATTCGACATCCTGGCCACCTGCTTTATGTACGGGAGCAAGACCTT
CATCAACCACACCCAGGGCATCCCCGATTTCTTTAAGCAGTCCTTCCCTGAGGGCTTCACATGGGAGAGA
GTCACCACATACGAAGACGGGGGCGTGCTTACCGTTACCCAGGACACCAGCCTCCAGGACGGCTGCTTGA
TCTACAACGTCAAGCTCAGAGGGGTGAACTTCCCATCCAACGGCCCTGTGATGCAGAAGAAAACACTCGG
CTGGGAGGCCACCACCGAGACCCTGTACCCCGCTGACGGCGGCCTGGAAGGCAGATGCGACATGGCCCTG
AAGCTCGTGGGCGGGGGCCACCTGCACTGCAACCTGAAGACCACATACAGATCCAAGAAACCCGCTAAGA
ACCTCAAGATGCCCGGCGTCTACTTTGTGGACCGCAGACTGGAAAGAATCAAGGAGGCCGACAATGAGAC
CTACGTCGAGCAGCACGAGGTGGCTGTGGCCAGATACTGCGACCTCCCTAGCAAACTGGGGCACAAACTT
AATGGCATGGACGAGCTGTACAAGTCCGGACTCAGATCTCGAGCTCAAGCTTCGAATTCTGCAGTCGACG
GTACCATGGTGAGCAAGGGCGAGGAGCTGATCAAGGAGAACATGCACATGAAGCTGTACATGGAAGGCAC
CGTGAACAACCACCACTTCAAGTGCACCACCGAAGGGGAGGGCAAGCCCTACGAGGGCACCCAGACCCAG
AGGATTAAGGTGGTGGAGGGAGGCCCCCTGCCGTTCGCATTCGACATCCTGGCCACCTGCTTTATGTACG
GGAGCAAGACCTTCATCAACCACACCCAGGGCATCCCCGATTTCTTTAAGCAGTCCTTCCCTGAGGGCTT
CACATGGGAGAGAGTCACCACATACGAAGACGGGGGCGTGCTTACCGTTACCCAGGACACCAGCCTCCAG
GACGGCTGCTTGATCTACAACGTCAAGCTCAGAGGGGTGAACTTCCCATCCAACGGCCCTGTGATGCAGA
AGAAAACACTCGGCTGGGAGGCCACCACCGAGACCCTGTACCCCGCTGACGGCGGCCTGGAAGGCAGATG
CGACATGGCCCTGAAGCTCGTGGGCGGGGGCCACCTGCACTGCAACCTGAAGACCACATACAGATCCAAG
AAACCCGCTAAGAACCTCAAGATGCCCGGCGTCTACTTTGTGGACCGCAGACTGGAAAGAATCAAGGAGG
CCGACAATGAGACCTACGTCGAGCAGCACGAGGTGGCTGTGGCCAGATACTGCGACCTCCCTAGCAAACT
GGGGCACAAACTTAATGGCATGGACGAGCTGTACAAGGGATCCACCGGATCTAGATAACTGATCATAATC
AGCCATACCACATTTGTAGAGGTTTTACTTGCTTTAAAAAACCTCCCACACCTCCCCCTGAACCTGAAAC
ATAAAATGAATGCAATTGTTGTTGTTAACTTGTTTATTGCAGCTTATAATGGTTACAAATAAAGCAATAG
CATCACAAATTTCACAAATAAAGCATTTTTTTCACTGCATTCTAGTTGTGGTTTGTCCAAACTCATCAAT
GTATCTTAACGCGTAAATTGTAAGCGTTAATATTTTGTTAAAATTCGCGTTAAATTTTTGTTAAATCAGC
TCATTTTTTAACCAATAGGCCGAAATCGGCAAAATCCCTTATAAATCAAAAGAATAGACCGAGATAGGGT
[37 nt withheld, positions 2451-2487]
AAAGAACGTGGACTCCAACGTCAAAGG
[49 nt withheld, positions 2515-2563]
T
[91 nt withheld, positions 2565-2655]
G
[124 nt withheld, positions 2657-2780]
CAGGTGGCACTTTTCGGGGAAATGTGCGCGGAACCCCTATTTGTTTATTTTTCTAAATACATTCAAATAT
GTATCCGCTCATGAGACAATAACCCTGATAAATGCTTCAATAATATTGAAAAAGGAAGAGTCCTGAGGCG
GAAAGAACCAGCTGTGGAATGTGTGTCAGTTAGGGTGTGGAAAGTCCCCAGGCTCCCCAGCAGGCAGAAG
TATGCAAAGCATGCATCTCAATTAGTCAGCAACCAGGTGTGGAAAGTCCCCAGGCTCCCCAGCAGGCAGA
AGTATGCAAAGCATGCATCTCAATTAGTCAGCAACCATAGTCCCGCCCCTAACTCCGCCCATCCCGCCCC
TAACTCCGCCCAGTTCCGCCCATTCTCCGCCCCATGGCTGACTAATTTTTTTTATTTATGCAGAGGCCGA
GGCCGCCTCGGCCTCTGAGCTATTCCAGAAGTAGTGAGGAGGCTTTTTTGGAGGCCTAGGCTTTTGCAAA
GATCGATCAAGAGACAGGATGAGGATCGTTTCGCATGATTGAACAAGATGGATTGCACGCAGGTTCTCCG
GCCGCTTGGGTGGAGAGGCTATTCGGCTATGACTGGGCACAACAGACAATCGGCTGCTCTGATGCCGCCG
TGTTCCGGCTGTCAGCGCAGGGGCGCCCGGTTCTTTTTGTCAAGACCGACCTGTCCGGTGCCCTGAATGA
ACTGCAAGACGAGGCAGCGCGGCTATCGTGGCTGGCCACGACGGGCGTTCCTTGCGCAGCTGTGCTCGAC
GTTGTCACTGAAGCGGGAAGGGACTGGCTGCTATTGGGCGAAGTGCCGGGGCAGGATCTCCTGTCATCTC
ACCTTGCTCCTGCCGAGAAAGTATCCATCATGGCTGATGCAATGCGGCGGCTGCATACGCTTGATCCGGC
TACCTGCCCATTCGACCACCAAGCGAAACATCGCATCGAGCGAGCACGTACTCGGATGGAAGCCGGTCTT
GTCGATCAGGATGATCTGGACGAAGAGCATCAGGGGCTCGCGCCAGCCGAACTGTTCGCCAGGCTCAAGG
CGAGCATGCCCGACGGCGAGGATCTCGTCGTGACCCATGGCGATGCCTGCTTGCCGAATATCATGGTGGA
AAATGGCCGCTTTTCTGGATTCATCGACTGTGGCCGGCTGGGTGTGGCGGACCGCTATCAGGACATAGCG
TTGGCTACCCGTGATATTGCTGAAGAGCTTGGCGGCGAATGGGCTGACCGCTTCCTCGTGCTTTACGGTA
TCGCCGCTCCCGATTCGCAGCGCATCGCCTTCTATCGCCTTCTTGACGAGTTCTTCTGAGCGGGACTCTG
GGGTTCGAAATGACCGACCAAGCGACGCCCAACCTGCCATCACGAGATTTCGATTCCACCGCCGCCTTCT
ATGAAAGGTTGGGCTTCGGAATCGTTTTCCGGGACGCCGGCTGGATGATCCTCCAGCGCGGGGATCTCAT
GCTGGAGTTCTTCGCCCACCCTAGGGGGAGGCTAACTGAAACACGGAAGGAGACAATACCGGAAGGAACC
CGCGCTATGACGGCAATAAAAAGACAGAATAAAACGCACGGTGTTGGGTCGTTTGTTCATAAACGCGGGG
TTCGGTCCCAGGGCTGGCACTCTGTCGATACCCCACCGAGACCCCATTGGGGCCAATACGCCCGCGTTTC
TTCCTTTTCCCCACCCCACCCCCCAAGTTCGGGTGAAGGCCCAGGGCTCGCAGCCAACGTCGGGGCGGCA
GGCCCTGCCATAGCCTCAGGTTACTCATATATACTTTAGATTGATTTAAAACTTCATTTTTAATTTAAAA
GGATCTAGGTGAAGATCCTTTTTGATAATCTCATGACCAAAATCCCTTAACGTGAGTTTTCGTTCCACTG
AGCGTCAGACCCCGTAGAAAAGATCAAAGGATCTTCTTGAGATCCTTTTTTTCTGCGCGTAATCTGCTGC
TTGCAAACAAAAAAACCACCGCTACCAGCGGTGGTTTGTTTGCCGGATCAAGAGCTACCAACTCTTTTTC
CGAAGGTAACTGGCTTCAGCAGAGCGCAGATACCAAATACTGTTCTTCTAGTGTAGCCGTAGTTAGGCCA
CCACTTCAAGAACTCTGTAGCACCGCCTACATACCTCGCTCTGCTAATCCTGTTACCAGTGGCTGCTGCC
AGTGGCGATAAGTCGTGTCTTACCGGGTTGGACTCAAGACGATAGTTACCGGATAAGGCGCAGCGGTCGG
GCTGAACGGGGGGTTCGTGCACACAGCCCAGCTTGGAGCGAACGACCTACACCGAACTGAGATACCTACA
GCGTGAGCTATGAGAAAGCGCCACGCTTCCCGAAGGGAGAAAGGCGGACAGGTATCCGGTAAGCGGCAGG
GTCGGAACAGGAGAGCGCACGAGGGAGCTTCCAGGGGGAAACGCCTGGTATCTTTATAGTCCTGTCGGGT
TTCGCCACCTCTGACTTGAGCGTCGATTTTTGTGATGCTCGTCAGGGGGGCGGAGCCTATGGAAAAACGC
CAGCAACGCGGCCTTTTTACGGTTCCTGGCCTTTTGCTGGCCTTTTGCTCACATGTTCTTTCCTGCGTTA
TCCCCTGATTCTGTGGATAACCGTATTACCGCCATGCATTAGTTATTAATAGTAATCAATTACGGGGTCA
TTAGTTCATAGCCCATATATGGAGTTCCG
